>Addgene plasmid #173990 | pGL3-noSV40-humanEC1.45_p300peak1-2_CoordinatorMutant#6 | addgene full sequence | sequence record 341756 | Addgene NGS Result
CATTCCGGTACTGTTGGTAAAGCCACCATGGAAGACGCCAAAAACATAAAGAAAGGCCCGGCGCCATTCT
ATCCGCTGGAAGATGGAACCGCTGGAGAGCAACTGCATAAGGCTATGAAGAGATACGCCCTGGTTCCTGG
AACAATTGCTTTTACAGATGCACATATCGAGGTGGACATCACTTACGCTGAGTACTTCGAAATGTCCGTT
CGGTTGGCAGAAGCTATGAAACGATATGGGCTGAATACAAATCACAGAATCGTCGTATGCAGTGAAAACT
CTCTTCAATTCTTTATGCCGGTGTTGGGCGCGTTATTTATCGGAGTTGCAGTTGCGCCCGCGAACGACAT
TTATAATGAACGTGAATTGCTCAACAGTATGGGCATTTCGCAGCCTACCGTGGTGTTCGTTTCCAAAAAG
GGGTTGCAAAAAATTTTGAACGTGCAAAAAAAGCTCCCAATCATCCAAAAAATTATTATCATGGATTCTA
AAACGGATTACCAGGGATTTCAGTCGATGTACACGTTCGTCACATCTCATCTACCTCCCGGTTTTAATGA
ATACGATTTTGTGCCAGAGTCCTTCGATAGGGACAAGACAATTGCACTGATCATGAACTCCTCTGGATCT
ACTGGTCTGCCTAAAGGTGTCGCTCTGCCTCATAGAACTGCCTGCGTGAGATTCTCGCATGCCAGAGATC
CTATTTTTGGCAATCAAATCATTCCGGATACTGCGATTTTAAGTGTTGTTCCATTCCATCACGGTTTTGG
AATGTTTACTACACTCGGATATTTGATATGTGGATTTCGAGTCGTCTTAATGTATAGATTTGAAGAAGAG
CTGTTTCTGAGGAGCCTTCAGGATTACAAGATTCAAAGTGCGCTGCTGGTGCCAACCCTATTCTCCTTCT
TCGCCAAAAGCACTCTGATTGACAAATACGATTTATCTAATTTACACGAAATTGCTTCTGGTGGCGCTCC
CCTCTCTAAGGAAGTCGGGGAAGCGGTTGCCAAGAGGTTCCATCTGCCAGGTATCAGGCAAGGATATGGG
CTCACTGAGACTACATCAGCTATTCTGATTACACCCGAGGGGGATGATAAACCGGGCGCGGTCGGTAAAG
TTGTTCCATTTTTTGAAGCGAAGGTTGTGGATCTGGATACCGGGAAAACGCTGGGCGTTAATCAAAGAGG
CGAACTGTGTGTGAGAGGTCCTATGATTATGTCCGGTTATGTAAACAATCCGGAAGCGACCAACGCCTTG
ATTGACAAGGATGGATGGCTACATTCTGGAGACATAGCTTACTGGGACGAAGACGAACACTTCTTCATCG
TTGACCGCCTGAAGTCTCTGATTAAGTACAAAGGCTATCAGGTGGCTCCCGCTGAATTGGAATCCATCTT
GCTCCAACACCCCAACATCTTCGACGCAGGTGTCGCAGGTCTTCCCGACGATGACGCCGGTGAACTTCCC
GCCGCCGTTGTTGTTTTGGAGCACGGAAAGACGATGACGGAAAAAGAGATCGTGGATTACGTCGCCAGTC
AAGTAACAACCGCGAAAAAGTTGCGCGGAGGAGTTGTGTTTGTGGACGAAGTACCGAAAGGTCTTACCGG
AAAACTCGACGCAAGAAAAATCAGAGAGATCCTCATAAAGGCCAAGAAGGGCGGAAAGATCGCCGTGTAA
TTCTAGAGTCGGGGCGGCCGGCCGCTTCGAGCAGACATGATAAGATACATTGATGAGTTTGGACAAACCA
CAACTAGAATGCAGTGAAAAAAATGCTTTATTTGTGAAATTTGTGATGCTATTGCTTTATTTGTAACCAT
TATAAGCTGCAATAAACAAGTTAACAACAACAATTGCATTCATTTTATGTTTCAGGTTCAGGGGGAGGTG
TGGGAGGTTTTTTAAAGCAAGTAAAACCTCTACAAATGTGGTAAAATCGATAAGGATCTGGATCCGTCGA
CCGATGCCCTTGAGAGCCTTCAACCCAGTCAGCTCCTTCCGGTGGGCGCGGGGCATGACTATCGTCGCCG
CACTTATGACTGTCTTCTTTATCATGCAACTCGTAGGACAGGTGCCGGCAGCGCTCTTCCGCTTCCTCGC
TCACTGACTCGCTGCGCTCGGTCGTTCGGCTGCGGCGAGCGGTATCAGCTCACTCAAAGGCGGTAATACG
GTTATCCACAGAATCAGGGGATAACGCAGGAAAGAACATGTGAGCAAAAGGCCAGCAAAAGGCCAGGAAC
CGTAAAAAGGCCGCGTTGCTGGCGTTTTTCCATAGGCTCCGCCCCCCTGACGAGCATCACAAAAATCGAC
GCTCAAGTCAGAGGTGGCGAAACCCGACAGGACTATAAAGATACCAGGCGTTTCCCCCTGGAAGCTCCCT
CGTGCGCTCTCCTGTTCCGACCCTGCCGCTTACCGGATACCTGTCCGCCTTTCTCCCTTCGGGAAGCGTG
GCGCTTTCTCATAGCTCACGCTGTAGGTATCTCAGTTCGGTGTAGGTCGTTCGCTCCAAGCTGGGCTGTG
TGCACGAACCCCCCGTTCAGCCCGACCGCTGCGCCTTATCCGGTAACTATCGTCTTGAGTCCAACCCGGT
AAGACACGACTTATCGCCACTGGCAGCAGCCACTGGTAACAGGATTAGCAGAGCGAGGTATGTAGGCGGT
GCTACAGAGTTCTTGAAGTGGTGGCCTAACTACGGCTACACTAGAAGAACAGTATTTGGTATCTGCGCTC
TGCTGAAGCCAGTTACCTTCGGAAAAAGAGTTGGTAGCTCTTGATCCGGCAAACAAACCACCGCTGGTAG
CGGTGGTTTTTTTGTTTGCAAGCAGCAGATTACGCGCAGAAAAAAAGGATCTCAAGAAGATCCTTTGATC
TTTTCTACGGGGTCTGACGCTCAGTGGAACGAAAACTCACGTTAAGGGATTTTGGTCATGAGATTATCAA
AAAGGATCTTCACCTAGATCCTTTTAAATTAAAAATGAAGTTTTAAATCAATCTAAAGTATATATGAGTA
AACTTGGTCTGACAGTTACCAATGCTTAATCAGTGAGGCACCTATCTCAGCGATCTGTCTATTTCGTTCA
TCCATAGTTGCCTGACTCCCCGTCGTGTAGATAACTACGATACGGGAGGGCTTACCATCTGGCCCCAGTG
CTGCAATGATACCGCGAGACCCACGCTCACCGGCTCCAGATTTATCAGCAATAAACCAGCCAGCCGGAAG
GGCCGAGCGCAGAAGTGGTCCTGCAACTTTATCCGCCTCCATCCAGTCTATTAATTGTTGCCGGGAAGCT
AGAGTAAGTAGTTCGCCAGTTAATAGTTTGCGCAACGTTGTTGCCATTGCTACAGGCATCGTGGTGTCAC
GCTCGTCGTTTGGTATGGCTTCATTCAGCTCCGGTTCCCAACGATCAAGGCGAGTTACATGATCCCCCAT
GTTGTGCAAAAAAGCGGTTAGCTCCTTCGGTCCTCCGATCGTTGTCAGAAGTAAGTTGGCCGCAGTGTTA
TCACTCATGGTTATGGCAGCACTGCATAATTCTCTTACTGTCATGCCATCCGTAAGATGCTTTTCTGTGA
CTGGTGAGTACTCAACCAAGTCATTCTGAGAATAGTGTATGCGGCGACCGAGTTGCTCTTGCCCGGCGTC
AATACGGGATAATACCGCGCCACATAGCAGAACTTTAAAAGTGCTCATCATTGGAAAACGTTCTTCGGGG
CGAAAACTCTCAAGGATCTTACCGCTGTTGAGATCCAGTTCGATGTAACCCACTCGTGCACCCAACTGAT
CTTCAGCATCTTTTACTTTCACCAGCGTTTCTGGGTGAGCAAAAACAGGAAGGCAAAATGCCGCAAAAAA
GGGAATAAGGGCGACACGGAAATGTTGAATACTCATACTCTTCCTTTTTCAATATTATTGAAGCATTTAT
CAGGGTTATTGTCTCATGAGCGGATACATATTTGAATGTATTTAGAAAAATAAACAAATAGGGGTTCCGC
GCACATTTCCCCGAAAAGTGCCACCTG
[124 nt withheld, positions 4018-4141]
C
[91 nt withheld, positions 4143-4233]
A
[49 nt withheld, positions 4235-4283]
CCTTTGACGTTGGAGTCCACGTTCTTT
[37 nt withheld, positions 4311-4347]
ACCCTATCTCGGTCTATTCTTTTGATTTATAAGGGATTTTGCCGATTTCGGCCTATTGGTTAAAAAATGA
GCTGATTTAACAAAAATTTAACGCGAATTTTAACAAAATATTAACGCTTACAATTTGCCATTCGCCATTC
AGGCTGCGCAACTGTTGGGAAGGGCGATCGGTGCGGGCCTCTTCGCTATTACGCCAGCCCAAGCTACCAT
GATAAGTAAGTAATATTAAGGTACGGGAGGTACTTGGAGCGGCCGCAATAAAATATCTTTATTTTCATTA
CATCTGTGTGTTGGTTTTTTGTGTGAATCGATAGTACTAACATACGCTCTCCATCAAAACAAAACGAAAC
AAAACAAACTAGCAAAATAGGCTGTCCCCAGTGCAAGTGCAGGTGCCAGAACATTTCTCTATCGATAGGT
ACCGAGCTCTTATTTAAGCAGCTGAATTTGAGGTAATTAGTTACAGCTGCAATAGGTAAATTGACATTAA
ATAATATACTTGACGTTAGGCTTCTTTACTGTAACTCACTTCTGGATGGCATGTTGTTGTCTGTTTTTAC
CTTTCTCCTTCCCCGCCCCCCAATTGATCTATTAGGAAATAGAGAACTATCTTCATTTCTGCTCCTTCTT
CCAGGCTTGAATCTACACAACAGGCCACTCCCCAAAATTCCTCTGCTTAATTTAGAGAGCAGGTTTCAGG
GATTCACCTGGGAACAACAGCAGCAGGCACCTGACTCATATTCCTGGCGGAGAGGAAGGGAGGCCATGTA
GCTGCTCTTCCGTGGACGCGGATGCTTCCTGCCTCATAGCCGGGTCGCCTCCGCGCTAACCCCGTTGAAC
CTTGCAACCAGCCCCTCTAGAGTGTGGAAGAAAGGAGCATCGACCCAGCCTCAGGTTTCACTTCTGTTCT
AGTTTATCTATCTAACTTAGACCACATGTCTGTGCTTTCAGAAAATTTTCCCATTTTTGAATCACTAACA
GTACCCTTTATTCTTACTACTGCCAGGGATTCACTATTTTTAAACAGCTTTATTGTCATTTCAGTAGGAT
TTGGGGAAGAAAAGGAAGCGAATACATGTGTTCAATCCGTCATGTTGACTTGAAACTGCTGTTTTAAACT
GCTCTCTTTCTACGTATTTGATTCCTTTTGCTCTACCCATCCCCATGTGCCTCTACTTGTCAAGTATTGG
GAGATTATATAGGTTTCTTGTGTTTGTTGTGGTGATCAAAGTTTCTTGGGGCAGCGCCCTCATTATCTGT
CAGGCCTGGCTTCTATGATTGAGAACAGGTGCAGCCAAGCCTTTGCTCTCCCTACCACTTCTGTCTGTCA
AATAGAAAGCAGGAGGGAGCTTTTCTGTGGGATCTTTCCTTTCCTCTCAATTCTCTTTGCTGGAGAGCTC
TCCAGGATATTGGCAAGGATCTGAATTTGTGGCGCTAGCAGAGAAGCCCGAGTGAGTAACCAACTGTCCC
CAATTGTATTAGCCTTTTAAATAAAGGATTCCCAGCAAACATTCAGAAGAAACCATATGCCTTCCAGGGA
TAGGCAGCTGGAAGAGAGGGAAGAGATTAATACAGAAAAAAGCTATAGGCCATCCCGATCCTATTCTTCA
GTTCCTTTATTGGAGGCATTAAGTTTTATTTTATTAACTTCTTTCTTGCCCTTCAAAAGTTGAGGGTGCT
CACTCCAGGGCTTGTGGATATCTGCCCCAGAGAACCTCAGTGCAAAGGTTTGAAATCACAGCTGGCTGTG
ATTAGAAGGATTGGGAGAGATCAGTGCTTGATTAACTTTTGCTCAATATTGGCCGGCCTCAGTTCCTGCA
GGAGAATTAATCTGTAGGTTCGAGTAAATTTTGGATCTTAATGGATACCAGATACATTGAGCCCACCCAG
ACCACCAAGATTTTGCAATCCTTTTCCTCACATTTAAATGGTACAAATGAATTCATTCCTCCTTACTCAG
TGAACAGAATAACTCTACCTCAAGGTTTTTCTCATATAGCATTCACTTGATTTTGCCTTCTTTTCCAAGA
AAGTATAGATTCGTTGGGGCAAGGAGATCTGCGATCTGCATCTCAATTAGTCAGCAACCATAGTCCCGCC
CCTAACTCCGCCCATCCCGCCCCTAACTCCGCCCAGTTCCGCCCATTCTCCGCCCCATCGCTGACTAATT
TTTTTTATTTATGCAGAGGCCGAGGCCGCCTCGGCCTCTGAGCTATTCCAGAAGTAGTGAGGAGGCTTTT
TTGGAGGCCTAGGCTTTTGCAAAAAGCTTGG
Features (pLannotate 1.2.2; 12 found; start..end, strand, type, name):
     28..1680    +  CDS            luciferase: firefly luciferase; luc+; enhanced luc+ version of the luciferase gene
   1721..1842    -  polyA_signal   SV40 poly(A) signal: SV40 polyadenylation signal
   1865..1933    -  CDS            large T antigen (fragment): large T antigen from SV40 (simian virus 40)
   1955..2087    +  CDS            TcR (fragment): tetracycline efflux protein; tet; confers resistance to tetracycline
   2267..2855    -  rep_origin     ori: high-copy-number ColE1/pMB1/pBR322/pUC origin of replication
   3026..3886    -  CDS            AmpR: β-lactamase; bla; confers resistance to ampicillin, carbenicillin, and related antibiotics
   3887..3991    -  promoter       AmpR promoter: bla
   4018..4446    +  rep_origin     f1 ori (sequence partly withheld): f1 bacteriophage origin of replication; arrow indicates direction of (+) strand synthesis
   4478..4545    -  CDS            lacZα (fragment): LacZα fragment of β-galactosidase; lacZ fragment
   4604..4652    +  polyA_signal   poly(A) signal: synthetic polyadenylation signal
   4666..4757    +  misc_feature   pause site: RNA polymerase II transcriptional pause signal from the human α2 globin gene
   6414..6610    +  promoter       SV40 promoter: SV40 early promoter
