[The description below was written by a language model from this plasmid's Addgene catalogue record and pLannotate feature annotations shown in this document.]
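Description:
pGL3-noSV40-humanEC1.45_p300peak1-2_CoordinatorMutant#6 is a firefly luciferase enhancer reporter plasmid built on Promega's pGL3-Promoter backbone. It is maintained in E. coli as a high-copy plasmid through a ColE1/pUC-type origin and selected with ampicillin via the bla (AmpR) gene and its promoter. An f1 bacteriophage origin is also present. The short large T antigen, TcR and lacZα fragments picked up by annotation are backbone remnants rather than functional genes.

The payload is a 1,602 bp human insert comprising p300 peak 1 and peak 2 of EC1.45, an enhancer cluster associated with SOX9, carrying a mutation of Coordinator motif #6. The insert itself is not annotated in the feature table, but the unannotated gap between the upstream pause site and the SV40 early promoter is about the right size, which is consistent with the enhancer lying immediately upstream of the promoter. That promoter drives the luc+ firefly luciferase coding sequence, which is followed by the SV40 late poly(A) signal. A synthetic poly(A) signal and an RNA polymerase II pause site from the human α2 globin gene lie upstream of the test region, limiting read-through transcription from the backbone so that the luciferase signal reflects promoter and enhancer activity. Despite "noSV40" in the name, both the catalogue entry and the annotation list an SV40 promoter, and the record does not explain what that part of the name refers to.

The construct is suited to transfection-based luciferase assays testing how loss of this single Coordinator motif affects enhancer activity, presumably in comparison with the unmutated element and other motif mutants. The associated publication concerns long-range SOX9 enhancers in human neural crest and craniofacial disease.
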