Addgene plasmid #173990: pGL3-noSV40-humanEC1.45_p300peak1-2_CoordinatorMutant#6
Purpose: Firefly luciferase enhancer reporter plasmid.
Depositing lab: Joanna Wysocka. Depositing organization: Stanford University. Publication: Loss of Extreme Long-Range Enhancers in Human Neural Crest Drives a Craniofacial Disorder. Long HK, Osterwalder M, Welsh IC, Hansen K, Davies JOJ, Liu YE, Koska M, Adams AT, Aho R, Arora N, Ikeda K, Williams RM, Sauka-Spengler T, Porteus MH, Mohun T, Dickel DE, Swigut T, Hughes JR, Higgs DR, Visel A, Selleri L, Wysocka J. Cell Stem Cell. 2020 Nov 5;27(5):765-783.e14. doi: 10.1016/j.stem.2020.09.001. Epub 2020 Sep 28. PubMed 32991838.
Backbone
  Vector backbone: pGL3-Promoter, GenBank: U47298.2
  Backbone manufacturer: Promega
  Backbone size w/o insert (bp): 5016
  Vector type: Luciferase
Growth in bacteria
  Bacterial resistance: Ampicillin, 100 μg/mL
  Growth temperature: 37°C
  Growth strain: DH5alpha
  Copy number: High Copy
Gene/Insert
  Gene/Insert name: p300 peak 1 and peak 2 from SOX9 enhancer cluster EC1.45 with Coordinator motif #6 mutated
  Species: H. sapiens (human)
  Insert size (bp): 1602
  Mutation: Coordinator motif mutation #6
  Promoter: SV40 promoter
  Cloning method: Restriction Enzyme; 5′ cloning site unknown (unknown if destroyed)
  Sequencing primers: 5′ CGCTCTCCATCAAAACAAAACG; 3′ GAGTTAGGGGCGGGATGG
Terms and licenses: Academic/Nonprofit Terms; Industry Terms: Not Available to Industry
How to cite: pGL3-noSV40-humanEC1.45_p300peak1-2_CoordinatorMutant#6 was a gift from Joanna Wysocka (Addgene plasmid # 173990 ; http://n2t.net/addgene:173990 ; RRID:Addgene_173990)
